>Addgene plasmid #120903 | pcDNA-h-mmPtch1-B-HA-GFP | addgene full sequence | sequence record 233160 | Addgene NGS Result
GACGGATCGGGAGATCTCCCGATCCCCTATGGTGCACTCTCAGTACAATCTGCTCTGATGCCGCATAGTT
AAGCCAGTATCTGCTCCCTGCTTGTGTGTTGGAGGTCGCTGAGTAGTGCGCGAGCAAAATTTAAGCTACA
ACAAGGCAAGGCTTGACCGACAATTGCATGAAGAATCTGCTTAGGGTTAGGCGTTTTGCGCTGCTTCGCG
ATGTACGGGCCAGATATACGCGTTGACATTGATTATTGACTAGTTATTAATAGTAATCAATTACGGGGTC
ATTAGTTCATAGCCCATATATGGAGTTCCGCGTTACATAACTTACGGTAAATGGCCCGCCTGGCTGACCG
CCCAACGACCCCCGCCCATTGACGTCAATAATGACGTATGTTCCCATAGTAACGCCAATAGGGACTTTCC
ATTGACGTCAATGGGTGGAGTATTTACGGTAAACTGCCCACTTGGCAGTACATCAAGTGTATCATATGCC
AAGTACGCCCCCTATTGACGTCAATGACGGTAAATGGCCCGCCTGGCATTATGCCCAGTACATGACCTTA
TGGGACTTTCCTACTTGGCAGTACATCTACGTATTAGTCATCGCTATTACCATGGTGATGCGGTTTTGGC
AGTACATCAATGGGCGTGGATAGCGGTTTGACTCACGGGGATTTCCAAGTCTCCACCCCATTGACGTCAA
TGGGAGTTTGTTTTGGCACCAAAATCAACGGTACTTTCCAAAATGTCGTAACAACTCCGCCCCATTGACG
CAAATGGGCGGTAGGCGTGTACGGTGGGAGGTCTATATAAGCAGAGCTCTCTGGCTAACTAGAGAACCCA
CTGCTTACTGGCTTATCGAAATTAATACGACTCACTATAGGGAGACCCAGCTTGGTACCACCATGGCCTC
GGCTGGTAACGCCGCCGGGGCCCTGGGCAGGCAGGCCGGCGGCGGGAGGCGCAGACGGACCGGGGGACCG
CACCGCGCCGCGCCGGACCGGGACTATCTGCACCGGCCCAGCTACTGCGACGCCGCCTTCGCTCTGGAGC
AGATTTCCAAGGGGAAGGCTACTGGCCGGAAAGCGCCGCTGTGGCTGAGAGCGAAGTTTCAGAGACTCTT
ATTTAAACTGGGTTGTTACATTCAAAAGAACTGCGGCAAGTTTTTGGTTGTGGGTCTCCTCATATTTGGG
GCCTTCGCTGTGGGATTAAAGGCAGCTAATCTCGAGACCAACGTGGAGGAGCTGTGGGTGGAAGTTGGTG
GACGAGTGAGTCGAGAATTAAATTATACCCGTCAGAAGATAGGAGAAGAGGCTATGTTTAATCCTCAACT
CATGATACAGACTCCAAAAGAAGAAGGCGCTAATGTTCTGACCACAGAGGCTCTCCTGCAACACCTGGAC
TCAGCACTCCAGGCCAGTCGTGTGCACGTCTACATGTATAACAGGCAATGGAAGTTGGAACATTTGTGCT
ACAAATCAGGGGAACTTATCACGGAGACAGGTTACATGGATCAGATAATAGAATACCTTTACCCTTGCTT
AATCATTACACCTTTGGACTGCTTCTGGGAAGGGGCAAAGCTACAGTCCGGGACAGCATACCTCCTAGGT
AAGCCTCCTTTACGGTGGACAAACTTTGACCCCTTGGAATTCCTAGAAGAGTTAAAGAAAATAAACTACC
AAGTGGACAGCTGGGAGGAAATGCTGAATAAAGCCGAAGTTGGCCATGGGTACATGGACCGGCCTTGCCT
CAACCCAGCCGACCCAGATTGCCCTGCCACAGCCCCTAACAAAAATTCAACCAAACCTCTTGATGTGGCC
CTTGTTTTGAATGGTGGATGTCAAGGTTTATCCAGGAAGTATATGCATTGGCAGGAGGAGTTGATTGTGG
GTGGTACCGTCAAGAATGCCACTGGAAAACTTGTCAGCGCTCACGCCCTGCAAACCATGTTCCAGTTAAT
GACTCCCAAGCAAATGTATGAACACTTCAGGGGCTACGACTATGTCTCTCACATCAACTGGAATGAAGAC
AGGGCAGCCGCCATCCTGGAGGCCTGGCAGAGGACTTACGTGGAGGTGGTTCATCAAAGTGTCGCCCCAA
ACTCCACTCAAAAGGTGCTTCCCTTCACAACCACGACCCTGGACGACATCCTAAAATCCTTCTCTGATGT
CAGTGTCATCCGAGTGGCCAGCGGCTACCTACTGATGCTTGCCTATGCCTGTTTAACCATGCTGCGCTGG
GACTGCTCCAAGTCCCAGGGTGCCGTGGGGCTGGCTGGCGTCCTGTTGGTTGCGCTGTCAGTGGCTGCAG
GATTGGGCCTCTGCTCCTTGATTGGCATTTCTTTTAATGCTGCGACAACTCAGGTTTTGCCGTTTCTTGC
TCTTGGTGTTGGTGTGGATGATGTCTTCCTCCTGGCCCATGCATTCAGTGAAACAGGACAGAATAAGAGG
ATTCCATTTGAGGACAGGACTGGGGAGTGCCTCAAGCGCACCGGAGCCAGCGTGGCCCTCACCTCCATCA
GCAATGTCACCGCCTTCTTCATGGCCGCATTGATCCCTATCCCTGCCCTGCGAGCGTTCTCCCTCCAGGC
TGCTGTGGTGGTGGTATTCAATTTTGCTATGGTTCTGCTCATTTTTCCTGCAATTCTCAGCATGGATTTA
TACAGACGTGAGGACAGAAGATTGGATATTTTCTGCTGTTTCACAAGCCCCTGTGTCAGCAGGGTGATTC
AAGTTGAGCCACAGGCCTACACAGAGCCTATGCAGTCCACCGTTCAGCTCCGCACAGAGTATGACCCTCA
CACGCACGTGTACTACACCACCGCCGAGCCACGCTCTGAGATCTCTGTACAGCCTGTTACCGTCACCCAG
GACAACCTCAGCTGTCAGAGTCCCGAGAGCACCAGCTCTACCAGGGACCTGCTCTCCCAGTTCTCAGACT
CCAGCCTCCACTGCCTCGAGCCCCCCTGCACCAAGTGGACACTCTCTTCGTTTGCAGAGAAGCACTATGC
TCCTTTCCTCCTGAAACCCAAAGCCAAGGTTGTGGTAATCCTTCTTTTCCTGGGCTTGCTGGGGGTCAGC
CTTTATGGGACCACCCGAGTGAGAGACGGGCTGGACCTCACGGACATTGTTCCCCGGGAAACCAGAGAAT
ATGACTTCATAGCTGCCCAGTTCAAGTACTTCTCTTTCTACAACATGTATATAGTCACCCAGAAAGCAGA
CTACCCGAATATCCAGCACCTACTTTACGACCTTCATAAGAGTTTCAGCAATGTGAAGTATGTCATGCTG
GAGGAGAACAAGCAACTTCCCCAAATGTGGCTGCACTACTTTAGAGACTGGCTTCAAGGACTTCAGGATG
CATTTGACAGTGACTGGGAAACTGGGAGGATCATGCCAAACAATTATAAAAATGGATCAGATGACGGGGT
CCTCGCTTACAAACTCCTGGTGCAGACTGGCAGCCGAGACAAGCCCATCGACATTAGTCAGTTGACTAAA
CAGCGTCTGGTAGACGCAGATGGCATCATTAATCCGAGCGCTTTCTACATCTACCTGACCGCTTGGGTCA
GCAACGACCCTGTAGCTTACGCTGCCTCCCAGGCCAACATCCGGCCTCACCGGCCGGAGTGGGTCCATGA
CAAAGCCGACTACATGCCAGAGACCAGGCTGAGAATCCCAGCAGCAGAGCCCATCGAGTACGCTCAGTTC
CCTTTCTACCTCAACGGCCTACGAGACACCTCAGACTTTGTGGAAGCCATAGAAAAAGTGAGAGTCATCT
GTAACAACTATACGAGCCTGGGACTGTCCAGCTACCCCAATGGCTACCCCTTCCTGTTCTGGGAGCAATA
CATCAGCCTGCGCCACTGGCTGCTGCTATCCATCAGCGTGGTGCTGGCCTGCACGTTTCTAGTGTGCGCA
GTCTTCCTCCTGAACCCCTGGACGGCCGGGATCATTGTCATGGTCCTGGCTCTGATGACCGTTGAGCTCT
TTGGCATGATGGGCCTCATTGGGATCAAGCTGAGTGCTGTGCCTGTGGTCATCCTGATTGCATCTGTTGG
CATCGGAGTGGAGTTCACCGTCCACGTGGCTTTGGCCTTTCTGACAGCCATTGGGGACAAGAACCACAGG
GCTATGCTCGCTCTGGAACACATGTTTGCTCCCGTTCTGGACGGTGCTGTGTCCACTCTGCTGGGTGTAC
TGATGCTTGCAGGGTCCGAATTTGATTTCATTGTCAGATACTTCTTTGCCGTCCTGGCCATTCTCACCGT
CTTGGGGGTTCTCAATGGACTGGTTCTGCTGCCTGTCCTCTTATCCTTCTTTGGACCGTGTCCTGAGGTG
TCTCCAGCCAATGGCCTAAACCGACTGCCCACTCCTTCGCCTGAGCCGCCTCCAAGTGTCGTCCGGTTTG
CCGTGCCTCCTGGTCACACGAACAATGGGTCTGATTCCTCCGACTCGGAGTACAGCTCTCAGACCACGGT
GTCTGGCATCAGTGAGGAGCTCAGGCAATACGAAGCACAGCAGGGTGCCGGAGGCCCTGCCCACCAAGTG
ATTGTGGAAGCCACAGAAAACCCTGTCTTTGCCCGGTCCACTGTGGTCCATCCGGACTCCAGACATCAGC
CTCCCTTGACCCCTCGGCAACAGCCCCACCTGGACTCTGGCTCCTTGTCCCCTGGACGGCAAGGCCAGCA
GCCTCGAAGGGATATGGATGAAAAGACCACCGGTTGGCGTGGTGGTCATGTTGTTGAAGGTCTGGCAGGC
GAACTGGAACAGCTGCGTGCACGTCTGGAACATCATCCGCAGGGTCAGCGTGAACCGTATCCATATGATG
TTCCAGATTATGCTGTGAGCAAGGGCGAGGAGCTGTTCACCGGGGTGGTGCCCATCCTGGTCGAGCTGGA
CGGCGACGTAAACGGCCACAAGTTCAGCGTGTCCGGCGAGGGCGAGGGCGATGCCACCTACGGCAAGCTG
ACCCTGAAGTTCATCTGCACCACCGGCAAGCTGCCCGTGCCCTGGCCCACCCTCGTGACCACCCTGACCT
ACGGCGTGCAGTGCTTCAGCCGCTACCCCGACCACATGAAGCAGCACGACTTCTTCAAGTCCGCCATGCC
CGAAGGCTACGTCCAGGAGCGCACCATCTTCTTCAAGGACGACGGCAACTACAAGACCCGCGCCGAGGTG
AAGTTCGAGGGCGACACCCTGGTGAACCGCATCGAGCTGAAGGGCATCGACTTCAAGGAGGACGGCAACA
TCCTGGGGCACAAGCTGGAGTACAACTACAACAGCCACAACGTCTATATCATGGCCGACAAGCAGAAGAA
CGGCATCAAGGTGAACTTCAAGATCCGCCACAACATCGAGGACGGCAGCGTGCAGCTCGCCGACCACTAC
CAGCAGAACACCCCCATCGGCGACGGCCCCGTGCTGCTGCCCGACAACCACTACCTGAGCACCCAGTCCA
AGCTGAGCAAAGACCCCAACGAGAAGCGCGATCACATGGTCCTGCTGGAGTTCGTGACCGCCGCCGGGAT
CACTCTCGGCATGGACGAGCTGTACAAGTAGTCTAGAGGGCCCTATTCTATAGTGTCACCTAAATGCTAG
AGCTCGCTGATCAGCCTCGACTGTGCCTTCTAGTTGCCAGCCATCTGTTGTTTGCCCCTCCCCCGTGCCT
TCCTTGACCCTGGAAGGTGCCACTCCCACTGTCCTTTCCTAATAAAATGAGGAAATTGCATCGCATTGTC
TGAGTAGGTGTCATTCTATTCTGGGGGGTGGGGTGGGGCAGGACAGCAAGGGGGAGGATTGGGAAGACAA
TAGCAGGCATGCTGGGGATGCGGTGGGCTCTATGGCTTCTGAGGCGGAAAGAACCAGCTGGGGCTCTAGG
GGGTATCCCCACGCGCCCTACCTCTAGCTAGAGCTTGGCGTAATCATGGTCATAGCTGTTTCCTGTGTGA
AATTGTTATCCGCTCACAATTCCACACAACATACGAGCCGGAAGCATAAAGTGTAAAGCCTGGGGTGCCT
AATGAGTGAGCTAACTCACATTAATTGCGTTGCGCTCACTGCCCGCTTTCCAGTCGGGAAACCTGTCGTG
CCAGCTGCATTAATGAATCGGCCAACGCGCGGGGAGAGGCGGTTTGCGTATTGGGCGCTCTTCCGCTTCC
TCGCTCACTGACTCGCTGCGCTCGGTCGTTCGGCTGCGGCGAGCGGTATCAGCTCACTCAAAGGCGGTAA
TACGGTTATCCACAGAATCAGGGGATAACGCAGGAAAGAACATGTGAGCAAAAGGCCAGCAAAAGGCCAG
GAACCGTAAAAAGGCCGCGTTGCTGGCGTTTTTCCATAGGCTCCGCCCCCCTGACGAGCATCACAAAAAT
CGACGCTCAAGTCAGAGGTGGCGAAACCCGACAGGACTATAAAGATACCAGGCGTTTCCCCCTGGAAGCT
CCCTCGTGCGCTCTCCTGTTCCGACCCTGCCGCTTACCGGATACCTGTCCGCCTTTCTCCCTTCGGGAAG
CGTGGCGCTTTCTCATAGCTCACGCTGTAGGTATCTCAGTTCGGTGTAGGTCGTTCGCTCCAAGCTGGGC
TGTGTGCACGAACCCCCCGTTCAGCCCGACCGCTGCGCCTTATCCGGTAACTATCGTCTTGAGTCCAACC
CGGTAAGACACGACTTATCGCCACTGGCAGCAGCCACTGGTAACAGGATTAGCAGAGCGAGGTATGTAGG
CGGTGCTACAGAGTTCTTGAAGTGGTGGCCTAACTACGGCTACACTAGAAGAACAGTATTTGGTATCTGC
GCTCTGCTGAAGCCAGTTACCTTCGGAAAAAGAGTTGGTAGCTCTTGATCCGGCAAACAAACCACCGCTG
GTAGCGGTGGTTTTTTTGTTTGCAAGCAGCAGATTACGCGCAGAAAAAAAGGATCTCAAGAAGATCCTTT
GATCTTTTCTACGGGGTCTGACGCTCAGTGGAACGAAAACTCACGTTAAGGGATTTTGGTCATGAGATTA
TCAAAAAGGATCTTCACCTAGATCCTTTTAAATTAAAAATGAAGTTTTAAATCAATCTAAAGTATATATG
AGTAAACTTGGTCTGACAGTTACCAATGCTTAATCAGTGAGGCACCTATCTCAGCGATCTGTCTATTTCG
TTCATCCATAGTTGCCTGACTCCCCGTCGTGTAGATAACTACGATACGGGAGGGCTTACCATCTGGCCCC
AGTGCTGCAATGATACCGCGAGACCCACGCTCACCGGCTCCAGATTTATCAGCAATAAACCAGCCAGCCG
GAAGGGCCGAGCGCAGAAGTGGTCCTGCAACTTTATCCGCCTCCATCCAGTCTATTAATTGTTGCCGGGA
AGCTAGAGTAAGTAGTTCGCCAGTTAATAGTTTGCGCAACGTTGTTGCCATTGCTACAGGCATCGTGGTG
TCACGCTCGTCGTTTGGTATGGCTTCATTCAGCTCCGGTTCCCAACGATCAAGGCGAGTTACATGATCCC
CCATGTTGTGCAAAAAAGCGGTTAGCTCCTTCGGTCCTCCGATCGTTGTCAGAAGTAAGTTGGCCGCAGT
GTTATCACTCATGGTTATGGCAGCACTGCATAATTCTCTTACTGTCATGCCATCCGTAAGATGCTTTTCT
GTGACTGGTGAGTACTCAACCAAGTCATTCTGAGAATAGTGTATGCGGCGACCGAGTTGCTCTTGCCCGG
CGTCAATACGGGATAATACCGCGCCACATAGCAGAACTTTAAAAGTGCTCATCATTGGAAAACGTTCTTC
GGGGCGAAAACTCTCAAGGATCTTACCGCTGTTGAGATCCAGTTCGATGTAACCCACTCGTGCACCCAAC
TGATCTTCAGCATCTTTTACTTTCACCAGCGTTTCTGGGTGAGCAAAAACAGGAAGGCAAAATGCCGCAA
AAAAGGGAATAAGGGCGACACGGAAATGTTGAATACTCATACTCTTCCTTTTTCAATATTATTGAAGCAT
TTATCAGGGTTATTGTCTCATGAGCGGATACATATTTGAATGTATTTAGAAAAATAAACAAATAGGGGTT
CCGCGCACATTTCCCCGAAAAGTGCCACCTGACGTC
Features (pLannotate 1.2.2; 18 found; start..end, strand, type, name):
     28..80      -  misc_feature   bom (fragment): basis of mobility region from pBR322
    235..614     +  enhancer       CMV enhancer: human cytomegalovirus immediate early enhancer
    687..704     -  promoter       CMV promoter (fragment): human cytomegalovirus (CMV) immediate early promoter
    767..818     +  promoter       CMVd2 promoter: truncated human cytomegalovirus (CMV) immediate early promoter that yields moderately reduced expression relative to the full-length promoter
    814..847     +  LTR            5' LTR (truncated) (fragment): truncated 5' long terminal repeat (LTR) from HIV-1
    863..881     +  promoter       T7 promoter: promoter for bacteriophage T7 RNA polymerase
    903..4703    +  CDS            Ptch1 (fragment): PTC1_MOUSE - Also known as Ptch. Experimental evidence at protein level: Swiss-Prot protein existence level 1. Acts as a receptor for sonic hedgehog (SHH), indian hedgehog (IHH) and desert hedgehog (DHH). Associates with the smoothened protein (SMO) to transduce the hedgehog's proteins signal. Seems to have a tumor suppressor function, as inactivation of this protein is probably a necessary, if not sufficient step for tumorigenesis. From Mus musculus (Mouse).
   4845..5560    +  CDS            mEGFP (fragment): enhanced GFP with monomerizing A206K mutation (Zacharias et al., 2002) mammalian codon-optimized
   5577..5595    -  promoter       SP6 promoter: promoter for bacteriophage SP6 RNA polymerase
   5621..5845    +  polyA_signal   bGH poly(A) signal: bovine growth hormone polyadenylation signal
   5849..5870    +  promoter       SV40 promoter (fragment): SV40 enhancer and early promoter
   5953..5969    -  protein_bind   lac operator: The lac repressor binds to the lac operator to inhibit transcription in E. coli. This inhibition can be relieved by adding lactose or isopropyl-β-D-thiogalactopyranoside (IPTG). lac repressor encoded by lacI
   5977..6007    -  promoter       lac promoter: promoter for the E. coli lac operon
   6022..6043    -  protein_bind   CAP binding site: CAP binding activates transcription in the presence of cAMP. E. coli catabolite activator protein
   6056..6148    -  CDS            lacI (fragment): lac repressor; lacI; The lac repressor binds to the lac operator to inhibit transcription in E. coli. This inhibition can be relieved by adding lactose or isopropyl-β-D-thiogalactopyranoside (IPTG).
   6331..6919    -  rep_origin     ori: high-copy-number ColE1/pMB1/pBR322/pUC origin of replication
   7090..7950    -  CDS            AmpR: β-lactamase; bla; confers resistance to ampicillin, carbenicillin, and related antibiotics
   7951..8055    -  promoter       AmpR promoter: bla
