[The description below was written by a language model from this plasmid's Addgene catalogue record and pLannotate feature annotations shown in this document.]
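Description:
pcDNA-h-mmPtch1-B-HA-GFP is a mammalian expression plasmid of about 8.1 kb, built on the pcDNA-h backbone, that drives production of an engineered mouse Patched1 (Ptch1) variant called Ptch1-B. It is maintained in E. coli through a high-copy ColE1/pUC-type origin and selected with ampicillin via the β-lactamase gene and its native promoter. The annotation shows no complete mammalian selection cassette; only a short SV40 promoter fragment follows the polyadenylation signal, which suggests the plasmid is suited mainly to transient transfection. Small remnants of lac regulatory sequence, a lacI fragment and a bom fragment appear to be backbone leftovers with no evident role in the payload.

The expression unit starts with the human CMV immediate-early enhancer. The promoter region is annotated in pieces, including a truncated CMVd2-type promoter element, so the backbone may carry a modified CMV promoter, although the catalogue simply lists CMV. The Ptch1 coding sequence lacks amino acids 620–643 and is truncated at residue 1291. It is followed by a C-terminal HA epitope tag, which is listed in the catalogue but not annotated separately, and a C-terminal GFP that the annotation identifies as monomeric A206K mEGFP. A bovine growth hormone poly(A) signal ends the transcript. T7 and SP6 promoters flank the insert and serve as sequencing primer sites.

Ptch1 is the receptor for Hedgehog ligands and acts together with Smoothened in signal transduction. The record states that this construct expresses Ptch1-B for function assays, in work on the structural basis of Patched's cholesterol transport-like activity. The HA and GFP tags would allow immunodetection and fluorescence monitoring of the expressed protein.
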