Addgene plasmid #120903: pcDNA-h-mmPtch1-B-HA-GFP
Purpose: Expresses Ptch1-B for function assays
Depositing lab: Philip Beachy. Publication: Structural Basis for Cholesterol Transport-like Activity of the Hedgehog Receptor Patched. Zhang Y, Bulkley DP, Xin Y, Roberts KJ, Asarnow DE, Sharma A, Myers BR, Cho W, Cheng Y, Beachy PA. Cell. 2018 Nov 15;175(5):1352-1364.e14. doi: 10.1016/j.cell.2018.10.026. Epub 2018 Nov 8. PubMed 30415841.
Backbone
  Vector backbone: pcDNA-h
  Vector type: Mammalian Expression
Growth in bacteria
  Bacterial resistance: Ampicillin, 100 μg/mL
  Growth temperature: 37°C
  Growth strain: DH5alpha
  Copy number: High Copy
Gene/Insert
  Gene/Insert name: ptch1
  Species: M. musculus (mouse)
  Mutation: deleted amino acids 620-643, truncated at 1291
  GenBank ID: NM_008957.3
  Entrez Gene: Ptch1 (a.k.a. A230106A15Rik, Ptc, Ptc1, Ptch, mes, wig)
  Promoter: CMV
  Tag / fusion protein: HA (C terminal on insert); GFP (C terminal on insert)
  Cloning method: Gibson Cloning
  Sequencing primers: 5′ T7; 3′ SP6
Terms and licenses: Academic/Nonprofit Terms; Industry Terms: Not Available to Industry
How to cite: pcDNA-h-mmPtch1-B-HA-GFP was a gift from Philip Beachy (Addgene plasmid # 120903 ; http://n2t.net/addgene:120903 ; RRID:Addgene_120903)
